Addgene plasmid #41455: TAL-1GT2
Depositing lab: Veit Hornung. Depositing organization: Universitaetsklinikum Bonn. Publication: A ligation-independent cloning technique for high-throughput assembly of transcription activator-like effector genes. Schmid-Burgk JL, Schmidt T, Kaiser V, Honing K, Hornung V. Nat Biotechnol. 2012 Dec 16. doi: 10.1038/nbt.2460. PubMed 23242165.
Backbone
  Vector backbone: pPCR-Script Amp SK(+)
  Backbone manufacturer: Stratagene
  Backbone size w/o insert (bp): 2961
  Vector type: PCR Cloning Vector
Growth in bacteria
  Bacterial resistance: Ampicillin, 100 μg/mL
  Growth temperature: 37°C
  Growth strain: DH10B
  Copy number: High Copy
Gene/Insert
  Gene/Insert name: 1GT2
  Species: Synthetic
  Insert size (bp): 205
  Cloning method: Unknown
  Sequencing primers: 5′ M13_pUC_fwd; 3′ M13_pUC_rev
Terms and licenses: Academic/Nonprofit Terms; Industry Terms: Not Available to Industry
How to cite: TAL-1GT2 was a gift from Veit Hornung (Addgene plasmid # 41455 ; http://n2t.net/addgene:41455 ; RRID:Addgene_41455)
