[The description below was written by a language model from this plasmid's Addgene catalogue record.]
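Description:
TAL-1GT2 is a small bacterial cloning plasmid built on the pPCR-Script Amp SK(+) backbone, a commercial PCR cloning vector of about 3 kb. It is maintained in E. coli as a high-copy plasmid under ampicillin selection. The record gives no feature table, so the origin of replication and other backbone elements are not itemised. The use of standard M13/pUC forward and reverse sequencing primers indicates that the insert sits in a pUC-style multiple cloning region flanked by those priming sites. The vector is a storage and propagation vehicle only: the record lists no promoter intended to drive the insert, and no tags, reporters or markers for hosts other than bacteria.

The payload is a 205 bp synthetic fragment named 1GT2. The associated publication describes a ligation-independent cloning method for high-throughput assembly of transcription activator-like effector (TALE) genes, so this plasmid is evidently one member of a library of building-block modules from which custom TALE DNA-binding repeat arrays are put together. The insert length is consistent with about two TALE repeats, and the name plausibly encodes the module's position in the array and the target bases it specifies (G and T). The record does not explain the naming scheme, so this reading is an inference. How the fragment was cloned into the backbone is also not recorded. In practice, a part like this would serve as a template or source of a defined repeat unit, combined with other library modules to build full-length TALE arrays for designer nucleases or transcriptional regulators, rather than being used as a functional construct on its own.
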