>Addgene plasmid #41455 | TAL-1GT2 | depositor partial sequence | sequence record 55324 | TAL-1GT2 sequence 205 bps
GAATGCAGACACCCGACCAAGTTGTGGCCATTGCCAGCAACAAGGGAGGGAAACAAGCATTGGAGACTGT
CCAACGGCTCCTTCCCGTGTTGTGTCAAGCCCACGGTTTGACCCCTGCACAAGTGGTCGCCATCGCCTCC
AACGGTGGCGGTAAGCAGGCCCTGGAAACAGTGCAACGGTTGCTCCCTGTCTTGTGTCTGCATTC
