>Addgene plasmid #41455 | TAL-1GT2 | addgene partial sequence | sequence record 56328 | M13_pUC_fwd
CGCGCGTAATACGACTCACTATAGGGCGAATTGGGTACCGGGCCCCCCCTCGAGGTCGACGGTATCGATA
AGCTTGATATTTGGGAATGCAGACACAAGACAGGGAGCAACCGTTGCACTGTTTCCAGGGCCTGCTTACC
GCCACCGTTGGAGGCGATGGCGACCACTTGTGCAGGGGTCAAACCGTGGGCTTGACACAACACGGGAAGG
AGCCGTTGGACAGTCTCCAATGCTTGTTTCCCTCCCTTGTTGCTGGCAATGGCCACAACTTGGTCGGGTG
TCTGCATTCATTTGGATCGAATTCCTGCAGCCCGGGGGATCCGCCCGGGCTAGAGCGGCCGCCACCGCGG
TGGAGCTCCAGCTTTTGTTCCCTTTAGTGAGGGTTAATTGCGCGCTTGGCGTAATCATGGTCATAGCTGT
TTCCTGTGTGAAATTGTTATCCGCTCACAATTCCACACAACATACGAGCCGGAAGCATAAAGTGTAAAGC
CTGGGGTGCCTAATGAGTGAGCTAACTCACATTAATTGCGTTGCGCTCACTGCCCGCTTTCCAGTCGGGA
AACCTGTCGTGCCAGCTGCATTAATGAATCGGCCAACGCGCGGGGAGAGGCGGTTTGCGTATTGGGCGCT
CTTCCGCTTCCTCGCTCACTGACTCGCTGCGCTCGGTCGTTCGGCTGCGGCGAGCGGTATCAGCTCACTC
AAAGGCGGTAATACGGTTATCCACAGAATCAGGGGATAACGCAGGAAAGAACATGTGAGCAAAAGGCCAG
CAAAAGGCCAGGAACCGTAAAAAGGCCGCGTTGCTGGCGTTTTTCCATAGGCTCCGCCCCCCTGACGAGC
ATCACAAAAATCGACGCTCAAGTCAGAGGTGGCGAAACCCGACAGGACTATAAAGATACCAGGCGTTTCC
CCCTGGAAGCTCCCTCGTGCGCTCTCCTGTTCCGACC
