>Addgene plasmid #41455 | TAL-1GT2 | addgene partial sequence | sequence record 56329 | M13_pUC_rev
CATGATTACGCCAAGCGCGCAATTAACCCTCACTAAAGGGAACAAAAGCTGGAGCTCCACCGCGGTGGCG
GCCGCTCTAGCCCGGGCGGATCCCCCGGGCTGCAGGAATTCGATCCAAATGAATGCAGACACCCGACCAA
GTTGTGGCCATTGCCAGCAACAAGGGAGGGAAACAAGCATTGGAGACTGTCCAACGGCTCCTTCCCGTGT
TGTGTCAAGCCCACGGTTTGACCCCTGCACAAGTGGTCGCCATCGCCTCCAACGGTGGCGGTAAGCAGGC
CCTGGAAACAGTGCAACGGTTGCTCCCTGTCTTGTGTCTGCATTCCCAAATATCAAGCTTATCGATACCG
TCGACCTCGAGGGGGGGCCCGGTACCCAATTCGCCCTATAGTGAGTCGTATTACGCGCGCTCACTGGCCG
TCGTTTTACAACGTCGTGACTGGGAAAACCCTGGCGTTACCCAACTTAATCGCCTTGCAGCACATCCCCC
TTTCGCCAGCTGGCGTAATAGCGAAGAGGCCCGCACCGATCGCCCTTCCCAACAGTTGCGCAGCCTGAAT
GGCGAATGGG
[124 nt withheld, positions 571-694]
C
[91 nt withheld, positions 696-786]
A
[49 nt withheld, positions 788-836]
CCTTTGACGTTGGAGTCCACGTTCTTT
[37 nt withheld, positions 864-900]
ACCCTATCTCGGTCTATTCTTTTGATTTATA
